Addgene plasmid #173122: pPB UbC Arrestin-uTEV1-V5; UAS-mCherry
Purpose: Expresses uTEV1 and reporter receiver construct in DIPG
Depositing lab: Alice Ting. Depositing organization: Stanford University. Publication: A light-gated transcriptional recorder for detecting cell-cell contacts. Cho KF, Gillespie SM, Kalogriopoulos NA, Quezada MA, Jacko M, Monje M, Ting AY. Elife. 2022 Mar 21;11:e70881. doi: 10.7554/eLife.70881. PubMed 35311648.
Backbone
  Vector backbone: pPB
  Vector type: Mammalian Expression
  Selectable markers: Blasticidin
Growth in bacteria
  Bacterial resistance: Ampicillin, 100 μg/mL
  Growth temperature: 37°C
  Growth strain: NEB Stable
  Copy number: Unknown
Gene/Insert
  Gene/Insert name: Arrestin-uTEV1-V5; UAS-mCherry
  Promoter: UbC
  Cloning method: Gibson Cloning
  Sequencing primers: 5′ ctgaagctccggttttgaactatgcgctcg
Terms and licenses: Academic/Nonprofit Terms; Industry Terms: Not Available to Industry
How to cite: pPB UbC Arrestin-uTEV1-V5; UAS-mCherry was a gift from Alice Ting (Addgene plasmid # 173122 ; http://n2t.net/addgene:173122 ; RRID:Addgene_173122)
