[The description below was written by a language model from this plasmid's Addgene catalogue record and pLannotate feature annotations shown in this document.]
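Description:
pPB UbC Arrestin-uTEV1-V5; UAS-mCherry is a 10.6 kb mammalian expression plasmid on a pPB backbone. The name suggests a piggyBac transposon vector for genomic integration, although the feature table does not annotate the transposon terminal repeats. It is propagated in E. coli through a high-copy ColE1/pUC origin with ampicillin resistance. It also carries an f1 origin and remnants of a lacZα/lac promoter cloning region. Mammalian cells are selected with blasticidin through a BSD (blasticidin S deaminase) coding sequence located just downstream of the protease fusion. The record does not state how BSD is linked to the upstream reading frame or what drives it.

The payload consists of two cassettes in the same orientation. The first is a Gal4-responsive reporter made up of multiple annotated UAS repeats, a minimal TATA-box promoter, a Xenopus β-globin 5'-UTR translational enhancer, mCherry and a WPRE. Red fluorescence should therefore appear only when a Gal4-based transcription factor reaches the nucleus. The second cassette uses the human UbC promoter to constitutively express β-arrestin 2 (annotated as the rat Arrb2 protein) fused to a TEV protease variant, uTEV1. According to the construct name, the fusion carries a C-terminal V5 tag. The cassette is followed by BSD, a partial WPRE and an SV40 polyadenylation signal. A cPPT/CTS element, probably carried over from a lentiviral parent, lies upstream of the UAS region.

Arrestin–protease fusions of this type are recruited to an activated receptor, where they cleave off a tethered transcription factor that then switches on the UAS reporter. The record describes the plasmid as the "receiver" component, providing uTEV1 and the reporter in DIPG (diffuse intrinsic pontine glioma) cells. It belongs to a light-gated transcriptional recorder system for detecting cell–cell contacts.
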