Features (pLannotate 1.2.2; 32 found; start..end, strand, type, name):
      1..105     -  promoter       AmpR promoter: bla
    158..586     -  rep_origin     f1 ori (sequence partly withheld): f1 bacteriophage origin of replication; arrow indicates direction of (+) strand synthesis
    591..746     -  CDS            lacZα (fragment): LacZα fragment of β-galactosidase; lacZ fragment
    748..867     +  CDS            B (fragment): PORTL_LAMBD - Experimental evidence at protein level: Swiss-Prot protein existence level 1. Forms the portal vertex of the capsid (PubMed:6228056, PubMed:6232391). This portal plays critical roles in head assembly, genome packaging, neck/tail attachment, and genome ejection (Probable). The portal protein multimerizes as a single ring-shaped homododecamer arranged around a central channel (PubMed:6232391). Binds to the terminase subunits to form the packaging machine (PubMed:7799432). From Escherichia phage lambda (Bacteriophage lambda).
   1367..1484    +  misc_feature   cPPT/CTS: central polypurine tract and central termination sequence of HIV-1
   1584..1601    +  protein_bind   5X UAS (fragment): five tandem copies of the "ScaI site" 17-mer CGGAGTACTGTCCTCCG, an upstream activating sequence (UAS) that efficiently binds yeast Gal4 (Webster et al., 1988; Pfeiffer et al., 2010) GAL4
   1612..1629    +  protein_bind   5X UAS (fragment): five tandem copies of the "ScaI site" 17-mer CGGAGTACTGTCCTCCG, an upstream activating sequence (UAS) that efficiently binds yeast Gal4 (Webster et al., 1988; Pfeiffer et al., 2010) GAL4
   1683..1700    +  protein_bind   5X UAS (fragment): five tandem copies of the "ScaI site" 17-mer CGGAGTACTGTCCTCCG, an upstream activating sequence (UAS) that efficiently binds yeast Gal4 (Webster et al., 1988; Pfeiffer et al., 2010) GAL4
   1711..1728    +  protein_bind   5X UAS (fragment): five tandem copies of the "ScaI site" 17-mer CGGAGTACTGTCCTCCG, an upstream activating sequence (UAS) that efficiently binds yeast Gal4 (Webster et al., 1988; Pfeiffer et al., 2010) GAL4
   1737..1754    +  protein_bind   5X UAS (fragment): five tandem copies of the "ScaI site" 17-mer CGGAGTACTGTCCTCCG, an upstream activating sequence (UAS) that efficiently binds yeast Gal4 (Webster et al., 1988; Pfeiffer et al., 2010) GAL4
   1765..1782    +  protein_bind   5X UAS (fragment): five tandem copies of the "ScaI site" 17-mer CGGAGTACTGTCCTCCG, an upstream activating sequence (UAS) that efficiently binds yeast Gal4 (Webster et al., 1988; Pfeiffer et al., 2010) GAL4
   1791..1808    +  protein_bind   5X UAS (fragment): five tandem copies of the "ScaI site" 17-mer CGGAGTACTGTCCTCCG, an upstream activating sequence (UAS) that efficiently binds yeast Gal4 (Webster et al., 1988; Pfeiffer et al., 2010) GAL4
   1819..1836    +  protein_bind   5X UAS (fragment): five tandem copies of the "ScaI site" 17-mer CGGAGTACTGTCCTCCG, an upstream activating sequence (UAS) that efficiently binds yeast Gal4 (Webster et al., 1988; Pfeiffer et al., 2010) GAL4
   1898..1915    +  promoter       minP (fragment): minimal TATA-box promoter with low basal activity
   1988..2030    +  5'UTR          Xenopus globin 5'-UTR: translational enhancer from the 5'-UTR of the major beta-globin gene of Xenopus laevis
   2082..2789    +  CDS            mCherry: mCherry is a basic (constitutively fluorescent) red fluorescent protein published in 2004, derived from Discosoma sp.. It is reported to be a very rapidly-maturing monomer with low acid sensitivity.
   2808..3396    +  misc_feature   WPRE: woodchuck hepatitis virus posttranscriptional regulatory element
   3403..4614    +  promoter       UbC promoter: human ubiquitin C promoter
   4637..5866    +  CDS            Arrb2: ARRB2_RAT - Experimental evidence at protein level: Swiss-Prot protein existence level 1. Functions in regulating agonist-mediated G-protein coupled receptor (GPCR) signaling by mediating both receptor desensitization and resensitization processes. During homologous desensitization, beta- arrestins bind to the GPRK-phosphorylated receptor and sterically preclude its coupling to the cognate G-protein; the binding appears to require additional receptor determinants exposed only in the active receptor conformation. The beta-arrestins target many receptors for internalization by acting as endocyti
   5897..6553    +  CDS            TEV protease (fragment): tobacco etch virus protease (Kapust et al., 2001)
   6557..6582    +  misc_feature   12Pktag (fragment)
   6674..7072    +  CDS            BSD: blasticidin S deaminase; Aspergillus terreus BSD; confers resistance to blasticidin
   7079..7184    +  misc_feature   WPRE (fragment): woodchuck hepatitis virus posttranscriptional regulatory element
   7196..7317    +  polyA_signal   SV40 poly(A) signal: SV40 polyadenylation signal
   7335..7427    +  ncRNA          G-CSF SLDE: Accession: RF00183 - G-CSF factor stem-loop destabilising element (SLDE)
   8124..8591    +  CDS            B (fragment): PORTL_LAMBD - Experimental evidence at protein level: Swiss-Prot protein existence level 1. Forms the portal vertex of the capsid (PubMed:6228056, PubMed:6232391). This portal plays critical roles in head assembly, genome packaging, neck/tail attachment, and genome ejection (Probable). The portal protein multimerizes as a single ring-shaped homododecamer arranged around a central channel (PubMed:6232391). Binds to the terminase subunits to form the packaging machine (PubMed:7799432). From Escherichia phage lambda (Bacteriophage lambda).
   8629..8645    -  protein_bind   lac operator: The lac repressor binds to the lac operator to inhibit transcription in E. coli. This inhibition can be relieved by adding lactose or isopropyl-β-D-thiogalactopyranoside (IPTG). lac repressor encoded by lacI
   8653..8683    -  promoter       lac promoter: promoter for the E. coli lac operon
   8698..8719    -  protein_bind   CAP binding site: CAP binding activates transcription in the presence of cAMP. E. coli catabolite activator protein
   8732..8824    -  CDS            lacI (fragment): lac repressor; lacI; The lac repressor binds to the lac operator to inhibit transcription in E. coli. This inhibition can be relieved by adding lactose or isopropyl-β-D-thiogalactopyranoside (IPTG).
   9007..9595    -  rep_origin     ori: high-copy-number ColE1/pMB1/pBR322/pUC origin of replication
   9766..10626   -  CDS            AmpR: β-lactamase; bla; confers resistance to ampicillin, carbenicillin, and related antibiotics
>Addgene plasmid #173122 | pPB UbC Arrestin-uTEV1-V5; UAS-mCherry | addgene full sequence | sequence record 339831 | Addgene NGS Result
ACTCTTCCTTTTTCAATATTATTGAAGCATTTATCAGGGTTATTGTCTCATGAGCGGATACATATTTGAA
TGTATTTAGAAAAATAAACAAATAGGGGTTCCGCGCACATTTCCCCGAAAAGTGCCACCTAAATTGTAAG
CGTTAATATTTTGTTAAAATTCGCGTTAAATTTTTGTTAAATCAGCTCATTTTTTAACCAATAGGCCGAA
ATCGGCAAAATCCCTTATAAATCAAAAGAATAGACCGAGATAGGGT
[37 nt withheld, positions 257-293]
AAAGAACGTGGACTCCAACGTCAAAGG
[49 nt withheld, positions 321-369]
T
[91 nt withheld, positions 371-461]
G
[124 nt withheld, positions 463-586]
CCCATTCGCCATTCAGGCTGCGCAACTGTTGGGAAGGGCGATCGGTGCGGGCCTCTTCGCTATTACGCCA
GCTGGCGAAAGGGGGATGTGCTGCAAGGCGATTAAGTTGGGTAACGCCAGGGTTTTCCCAGTCACGACGT
TGTAAAACGACGGCCAGTGAGCGCGCCTCGTTCATTCACGTTTTTGAACCCGTGGAGGACGGGCAGACTC
GCGGTGCAAATGTGTTTTACAGCGTGATGGAGCAGATGAAGATGCTCGACACGCTGCAGAACACGCAGCT
AGATTAACCCTAGAAAGATAATCATATTGTGACGTACGTTAAAGATAATCATGTGTAAAATTGACGCATG
TGTTTTATCGGTCTGTATATCGAGGTTTATTTATTAATTTGAATAGATATTAAGTTTTATTATATTTACA
CTTACATACTAATAATAAATTCAACAAACAATTTATTTATGTTTATTTATTTATTAAAAAAAACAAAAAC
TCAAAATTTCTTCTATAAAGTAACAAAACTTTTATGAGGGACAGCCCCCCCCCAAAGCCCCCAGGGATGT
AATTACGTCCCTCCCCCGCTAGGGGGCAGCAGCGAGCCGCCCGGGGCTCCGCTCCGGTCCGGCGCTCCCC
CCGCATCCCCGAGCCGGCAGCGTGCGGGGACAGCCCGGGCACGGGGAAGGTGGCACGGGATCGCTTTCCT
CTGAACGCTTCTCGCTGCTCTTTGAGCCTGCAGACACCTGGGGGGATACGGGGAAAAGGCCTCCACGGCC
AGACTAGAACTTTTAAAAGAAAAGGGGGGATTGGGGGGTACAGTGCAGGGGAAAGAATAGTAGACATAAT
AGCAACAGACATACAAACTAAAGAATTACAAAAACAAATTACAAAAATTCAAAATTTTATCGATCACGAG
ACTAGCCTCGAGGGATCGCAAAAAGCTTAGGCCTCCAAGGCGGAGTACTGTCCTCCGGGCTGGCGGAGTA
CTGTCCTCCGGCAAGGTCGGAGTACTGTCCTCCGACACTAGAGGTCGGAGTACTGTCCTCCGACGCAAGG
CGGAGTACTGTCCTCCGGGCTGCGGAGTACTGTCCTCCGGCAAGGTCGGAGTACTGTCCTCCGACACTAG
AGGTCGGAGTACTGTCCTCCGACGCAAGGTCGGAGTACTGTCCTCCGACACTAGAGGTCGGAGTACTGTC
CTCCGACGCAAGGTCGGAGTACTGTCCTCCGACACTAGAGGTCGGAGTACTGTCCTCCGACGCAAGGCGG
AGTACTGTCCTCCGGGCTGGCGGAGTACTGTCCTCCGGCAAGGGTCGACTCTAGAGGGTATATAATGGAT
CCCATCGCGTCTCAGCCTCACTTTGAGCTCCTCCACACGAATTCCCCGATACCGTCGATTCAAGGAGCTT
GCTTGTTCTTTTTGCAGAAGCTCAGAATAAACGCTCAACTTTGGCAGATCTACCAAGGAGCTCGGATCCA
CTAGTGATCCCCTGCTAGCGCCACCATGGTGAGCAAGGGCGAGGAGGATAACATGGCCATCATCAAGGAG
TTCATGCGCTTCAAGGTGCACATGGAGGGCTCCGTGAACGGCCACGAGTTCGAGATCGAGGGCGAGGGCG
AGGGCCGCCCCTACGAGGGCACCCAGACCGCCAAGCTGAAGGTGACCAAGGGTGGCCCCCTGCCCTTCGC
CTGGGACATCCTGTCCCCTCAGTTCATGTACGGCTCCAAGGCCTACGTGAAGCACCCCGCCGACATCCCC
GACTACTTGAAGCTGTCCTTCCCCGAGGGCTTCAAGTGGGAGCGCGTGATGAACTTCGAGGACGGCGGCG
TGGTGACCGTGACCCAGGACTCCTCCCTGCAGGACGGCGAGTTCATCTACAAGGTGAAGCTGCGCGGCAC
CAACTTCCCCTCCGACGGCCCCGTAATGCAGAAGAAGACCATGGGCTGGGAGGCCTCCTCCGAGCGGATG
TACCCCGAGGACGGCGCCCTGAAGGGCGAGATCAAGCAGAGGCTGAAGCTGAAGGACGGCGGCCACTACG
ACGCTGAGGTCAAGACCACCTACAAGGCCAAGAAGCCCGTGCAGCTGCCCGGCGCCTACAACGTCAACAT
CAAGTTGGACATCACCTCCCACAACGAGGACTACACCATCGTGGAACAGTACGAACGCGCCGAGGGCCGC
CACTCCACCGGCGGCATGGACGAGCTGTACAAGTGAAGCGGCCGCGTCGACAATCAACCTCTGGATTACA
AAATTTGTGAAAGATTGACTGGTATTCTTAACTATGTTGCTCCTTTTACGCTATGTGGATACGCTGCTTT
AATGCCTTTGTATCATGCTATTGCTTCCCGTATGGCTTTCATTTTCTCCTCCTTGTATAAATCCTGGTTG
CTGTCTCTTTATGAGGAGTTGTGGCCCGTTGTCAGGCAACGTGGCGTGGTGTGCACTGTGTTTGCTGACG
CAACCCCCACTGGTTGGGGCATTGCCACCACCTGTCAGCTCCTTTCCGGGACTTTCGCTTTCCCCCTCCC
TATTGCCACGGCGGAACTCATCGCCGCCTGCCTTGCCCGCTGCTGGACAGGGGCTCGGCTGTTGGGCACT
GACAATTCCGTGGTGTTGTCGGGGAAGCTGACGTCCTTTCCATGGCTGCTCGCCTGTGTTGCCACCTGGA
TTCTGCGCGGGACGTCCTTCTGCTACGTCCCTTCGGCCCTCAATCCAGCGGACCTTCCTTCCCGCGGCCT
GCTGCCGGCTCTGCGGCCTCTTCCGCGTCTTCGCCTTCGCCCTCAGACGAGTCGGATCTCCCTTTGGGCC
GCCTCCCCGCGGATCCGGCCTCCGCGCCGGGTTTTGGCGCCTCCCGCGGGCGCCCCCCTCCTCACGGCGA
GCGCTGCCACGTCAGACGAAGGGCGCAGCGAGCGTCCTGATCCTTCCGCCCGGACGCTCAGGACAGCGGC
CCGCTGCTCATAAGACTCGGCCTTAGAACCCCAGTATCAGCAGAAGGACATTTTAGGACGGGACTTGGGT
GACTCTAGGGCACTGGTTTTCTTTCCAGAGAGCGGAACAGGCGAGGAAAAGTAGTCCCTTCTCGGCGATT
CTGCGGAGGGATCTCCGTGGGGCGGTGAACGCCGATGATTATATAAGGACGCGCCGGGTGTGGCACAGCT
AGTTCCGTCGCAGCCGGGATTTGGGTCGCGGTTCTTGTTTGTGGATCGCTGTGATCGTCACTTGGTGAGT
AGCGGGCTGCTGGGCTGGCCGGGGCTTTCGTGGCCGCCGGGCCGCTCGGTGGGACGGAAGCGTGTGGAGA
GACCGCCAAGGGCTGTAGTCTGGGTCCGCGAGCAAGGTTGCCCTGAACTGGGGGTTGGGGGGAGCGCAGC
AAAATGGCGGCTGTTCCCGAGTCTTGAATGGAAGACGCTTGTGAGGCGGGCTGTGAGGTCGTTGAAACAA
GGTGGGGGGCATGGTGGGCGGCAAGAACCCAAGGTCTTGAGGCCTTCGCTAATGCGGGAAAGCTCTTATT
CGGGTGAGATGGGCTGGGGCACCATCTGGGGACCCTGACGTGAAGTTTGTCACTGACTGGAGAACTCGGT
TTGTCGTCTGTTGCGGGGGCGGCAGTTATGGCGGTGCCGTTGGGCAGTGCACCCGTACCTTTGGGAGCGC
GCGCCCTCGTCGTGTCGTGACGTCACCCGTTCTGTTGGCTTATAATGCAGGGTGGGGCCACCTGCCGGTA
GGTGTGCGGTAGGCTTTTCTCCGTCGCAGGACGCAGGGTTCGGGCCTAGGGTAGGCTCTCCTGAATCGAC
AGGCGCCGGACCTCTGGTGAGGGGAGGGATAAGTGAGGCGTCAGTTTCTTTGGTCGGTTTTATGTACCTA
TCTTCTTAAGTAGCTGAAGCTCCGGTTTTGAACTATGCGCTCGGGGTTGGCGAGTGTGTTTTGTGAAGTT
TTTTAGGCACCTTTTGAAATGTAATCATTTGGGTCAATATGTAATTTTCAGTGTTAGACTAGTAAATTGT
CCGCTAAATTCTGGCCGTTTTTGGCTTTTTTGTTAGACGCTAGCGGATTCTAGAGCCACCATGGGTGAAA
AACCCGGGACCAGGGTCTTCAAGAAGTCGAGCCCTAACTGCAAGCTCACCGTGTACTTGGGCAAGCGTGA
CTTTGTGGATCACTTGGACAAAGTGGATCCTGTCGATGGTGTGGTGCTTGTGGATCCTGACTACTTGAAG
GACCGGAAAGTGTTTGTGACCCTCACCTGTGCCTTCCGCTATGGCCGAGAAGACCTGGATGTACTGGGCC
TGTCTTTCCGCAAAGATCTGTTCATCGCCACCTACCAGGCCTTCCCCCCCATGCCCAACCCACCTCGGCC
CCCCACCCGCCTACAGGACCGACTGCTGAAGAAGTTGGGCCAGCACGCCCACCCCTTTTTTTTCACAATA
CCCCAGAATTTGCCTTGCTCCGTCACACTGCAGCCAGGACCGGAGGACACAGGGAAGGCCTGTGGAGTAG
ACTTTGAGATTCGAGCCTTCTGTGCCAAATCTATAGAAGAAAAAAGCCACAAAAGGAACTCCGTGCGGCT
TATCATCAGAAAGGTACAGTTTGCTCCTGAGACACCCGGCCCCCAGCCATCAGCTGAAACCACACGCCAC
TTCCTCATGTCTGACCGGAGGTCCCTGCACCTAGAGGCTTCCCTGGACAAAGAGCTGTACTACCATGGGG
AACCCCTCAATGTCAACGTCCACGTCACCAACAATTCTGCCAAAACCGTCAAGAAGATCAGAGTGTCTGT
GAGACAGTATGCCGACATTTGCCTCTTCAGCACCGCGCAGTACAAGTGTCCTGTGGCTCAGCTTGAACAA
GATGACCAGGTGTCTCCCAGTTCCACATTCTGCAAGGTGTACACCATAACCCCGCTGCTCAGTGACAACC
GAGAGAAGCGTGGCCTTGCCCTTGATGGGCAACTCAAGCACGAAGACACCAACCTGGCTTCCAGCACCAT
TGTGAAGGAGGGAGCCAACAAGGAGGTGCTGGGAATCCTAGTATCCTACAGGGTCAAGGTGAAGCTGGTG
GTGTCTCGAGGCGGGGATGTCTCCGTGGAGCTACCTTTCGTCCTAATGCACCCCAAGCCCCACGACCACA
TCACCCTTCCCCGACCCCAGTCAGCCCCCCGGGAAATAGACATCCCTGTGGATACCAACCTCATTGAATT
CGATACCAACTATGCCACAGACGACGACATCGTGTTTGAGGACTTTGCGAGGCTTCGGCTGAAGGGGATG
AAGGATGACGACTGTGATGACCAGTTCTGCGGTGGAAGTGGATCAGGCAGCGGTGGATCTGGAGAAAGCT
TGTTTAAGGGACCACGTGATTACAACCCGATATCGAGCACCATTTGTCATTTGACGAATGAATCTGATGG
GCACACAACATCGTTGTATGGTATTGGATTTGGTCCCTTCATCATTACAAACAAGCACTTGTTTAGAAGA
AATAATGGAACACTGTTGGTCCAATCACTACATGGTGTATTCAAGGTCAAGAACACCACGACTTTGCAAC
AACACCTCATTGATGGGAGGGACATGATAATTATTCGCATGCCTAAGGATTTCCCACCATTTCCTCAAAA
GCTGAAATTTAGAGAGCCACAAAGGGAAGAGCGCATATGTCTTGTGACAACCAACTTCCAAACTAAGAGC
ATGTCTAGCATGGTGTCAGACACTAGTTGCACATTCCCTTCATCTGATGGCATATTCTGGAAGCATTGGA
TTCAAACCAAGGATGGGCAGTGTGGCAATCCATTAGTATCAACTAGAGATGGGTTCATTGTTGGTATACA
CTCAGCATCGAATTTCACCAACACAAACAATTATTTCACAAGCGTGCCGAAAAACTTCATGGAATTGTTG
ACAAATCAGGAGGCGCAGCAGTGGGTTAGTGGTTGGCGATTAAATGCTGACTCAGTATTGTGGGGGGGCC
ATAAAGTTTTCATGGTGGGCAAGCCGATCCCTAACCCTCTGCTGGGCCTGGACAGCACTGGAAGCGGAGC
TACTAACTTCAGCCTGCTGAAGCAGGCTGGAGACGTGGAGGAGAACCCTGGACCTTCTAGAGCCACCATG
GCCAAGCCTTTGTCTCAAGAAGAATCCACCCTCATTGAAAGAGCAACGGCTACAATCAACAGCATCCCCA
TCTCTGAAGACTACAGCGTCGCCAGCGCAGCTCTCTCTAGCGACGGCCGCATCTTCACTGGTGTCAATGT
ATATCATTTTACTGGGGGACCTTGTGCAGAACTCGTGGTGCTGGGCACTGCTGCTGCTGCGGCAGCTGGC
AACCTGACTTGTATCGTCGCGATCGGAAATGAGAACAGGGGCATCTTGAGCCCCTGCGGACGGTGCCGAC
AGGTGCTTCTCGATCTGCATCCTGGGATCAAAGCCATAGTGAAGGACAGTGATGGACAGCCGACGGCAGT
TGGGATTCGTGAATTGCTGCCCTCTGGTTATGTGTGGGAGGGCTAAGTCGACAATCAACCTCTGGATTAC
AAAATTTGTGAAAGATTGACTGGTATTCTTAACTATGTTGCTCCTTTTACGCTATGTGGATACGCTGCTT
TAATGCCTTTGTATCATGTTAACTAACTAAACTTGTTTATTGCAGCTTATAATGGTTACAAATAAAGCAA
TAGCATCACAAATTTCACAAATAAAGCATTTTTTTCACTGCATTCTAGTTGTGGTTTGTCCAAACTCATC
AATGTATCTTATCATGTCTGGAATTGACTCAAATGATGTCAATTAGTCTATCAGAAGCTCATCTGGTCTC
CCTTCCGGGGGACAAGACATCCCTGTTTAATATTTAAACAGCAGTGTTCCCAAACTGGGTTCTTATATCC
CTTGCTCTGGTCAACCAGGTTGCAGGGTTTCCTGTCCTCACAGGAACGAAGTCCCTAAAGAAACAGTGGC
AGCCAGGTTTAGCCCCGGAATTGACTGGATTCCTTTTTTAGGGCCCATTGGTATGGCTTTTTCCCCGTAT
CCCCCCAGGTGTCTGCAGGCTCAAAGAGCAGCGAGAAGCGTTCAGAGGAAAGCGATCCCGTGCCACCTTC
CCCGTGCCCGGGCTGTCCCCGCACGCTGCCGGCTCGGGGATGCGGGGGGAGCGCCGGACCGGAGCGGAGC
CCCGGGCGGCTCGCTGCTGCCCCCTAGCGGGGGAGGGACGTAATTACATCCCTGGGGGCTTTGGGGGGGG
GCTGTCCCTGATATCTATAACAAGAAAATATATATATAATAAGTTATCACGTAAGTAGAACATGAAATAA
CAATATAATTATCGTATGAGTTAAATCTTAAAAGTCACGTAAAAGATAATCATGCGTCATTTTGACTCAC
GCGGTCGTTATAGTTCAAAATCAGTGACACTTACCGCATTGACAAGCACGCCTCACGGGAGCTCCAAGCG
GCGACTGAGATGTCCTAAATGCACAGCGACGGATTCGCGCTATTTAGAAAGAGAGAGCAATATTTCAAGA
ATGCATGCGTCAATTTTACGCAGACTATCTTTCTAGGGTTAATCTAGCTGCATCAGGATCATATCGTCGG
GTCTTTTTTCCGGCTCAGTCATCGCCCAAGCTGGCGCTATCTGGGCATCGGGGAGGAAGAAGCCCGTGCC
TTTTCCCGCGAGGTTGAAGCGGCATGGAAAGAGTTTGCCGAGGATGACTGCTGCTGCATTGACGTTGAGC
GAAAACGCACGTTTACCATGATGATTCGGGAAGGTGTGGCCATGCACGCCTTTAACGGTGAACTGTTCGT
TCAGGCCACCTGGGATACCAGTTCGTCGCGGCTTTTCCGGACACAGTTCCGGATGGTCAGCCCGAAGCGC
ATCAGCAACCCGAACAATACCGGCGACAGCCGGAACTGCCGTGCCGGTGTGCAGATTAATGACAGCGGTG
CGGCGCTGGGATATTACGTCAGCGAGGACGGGTATCCTGGCTGGATGCCGCAGAAATGGACATGGATACC
CCGTGAGTTACCCGGCGGGCGCGCTTGGCGTAATCATGGTCATAGCTGTTTCCTGTGTGAAATTGTTATC
CGCTCACAATTCCACACAACATACGAGCCGGAAGCATAAAGTGTAAAGCCTGGGGTGCCTAATGAGTGAG
CTAACTCACATTAATTGCGTTGCGCTCACTGCCCGCTTTCCAGTCGGGAAACCTGTCGTGCCAGCTGCAT
TAATGAATCGGCCAACGCGCGGGGAGAGGCGGTTTGCGTATTGGGCGCTCTTCCGCTTCCTCGCTCACTG
ACTCGCTGCGCTCGGTCGTTCGGCTGCGGCGAGCGGTATCAGCTCACTCAAAGGCGGTAATACGGTTATC
CACAGAATCAGGGGATAACGCAGGAAAGAACATGTGAGCAAAAGGCCAGCAAAAGGCCAGGAACCGTAAA
AAGGCCGCGTTGCTGGCGTTTTTCCATAGGCTCCGCCCCCCTGACGAGCATCACAAAAATCGACGCTCAA
GTCAGAGGTGGCGAAACCCGACAGGACTATAAAGATACCAGGCGTTTCCCCCTGGAAGCTCCCTCGTGCG
CTCTCCTGTTCCGACCCTGCCGCTTACCGGATACCTGTCCGCCTTTCTCCCTTCGGGAAGCGTGGCGCTT
TCTCATAGCTCACGCTGTAGGTATCTCAGTTCGGTGTAGGTCGTTCGCTCCAAGCTGGGCTGTGTGCACG
AACCCCCCGTTCAGCCCGACCGCTGCGCCTTATCCGGTAACTATCGTCTTGAGTCCAACCCGGTAAGACA
CGACTTATCGCCACTGGCAGCAGCCACTGGTAACAGGATTAGCAGAGCGAGGTATGTAGGCGGTGCTACA
GAGTTCTTGAAGTGGTGGCCTAACTACGGCTACACTAGAAGAACAGTATTTGGTATCTGCGCTCTGCTGA
AGCCAGTTACCTTCGGAAAAAGAGTTGGTAGCTCTTGATCCGGCAAACAAACCACCGCTGGTAGCGGTGG
TTTTTTTGTTTGCAAGCAGCAGATTACGCGCAGAAAAAAAGGATCTCAAGAAGATCCTTTGATCTTTTCT
ACGGGGTCTGACGCTCAGTGGAACGAAAACTCACGTTAAGGGATTTTGGTCATGAGATTATCAAAAAGGA
TCTTCACCTAGATCCTTTTAAATTAAAAATGAAGTTTTAAATCAATCTAAAGTATATATGAGTAAACTTG
GTCTGACAGTTACCAATGCTTAATCAGTGAGGCACCTATCTCAGCGATCTGTCTATTTCGTTCATCCATA
GTTGCCTGACTCCCCGTCGTGTAGATAACTACGATACGGGAGGGCTTACCATCTGGCCCCAGTGCTGCAA
TGATACCGCGAGACCCACGCTCACCGGCTCCAGATTTATCAGCAATAAACCAGCCAGCCGGAAGGGCCGA
GCGCAGAAGTGGTCCTGCAACTTTATCCGCCTCCATCCAGTCTATTAATTGTTGCCGGGAAGCTAGAGTA
AGTAGTTCGCCAGTTAATAGTTTGCGCAACGTTGTTGCCATTGCTACAGGCATCGTGGTGTCACGCTCGT
CGTTTGGTATGGCTTCATTCAGCTCCGGTTCCCAACGATCAAGGCGAGTTACATGATCCCCCATGTTGTG
CAAAAAAGCGGTTAGCTCCTTCGGTCCTCCGATCGTTGTCAGAAGTAAGTTGGCCGCAGTGTTATCACTC
ATGGTTATGGCAGCACTGCATAATTCTCTTACTGTCATGCCATCCGTAAGATGCTTTTCTGTGACTGGTG
AGTACTCAACCAAGTCATTCTGAGAATAGTGTATGCGGCGACCGAGTTGCTCTTGCCCGGCGTCAATACG
GGATAATACCGCGCCACATAGCAGAACTTTAAAAGTGCTCATCATTGGAAAACGTTCTTCGGGGCGAAAA
CTCTCAAGGATCTTACCGCTGTTGAGATCCAGTTCGATGTAACCCACTCGTGCACCCAACTGATCTTCAG
CATCTTTTACTTTCACCAGCGTTTCTGGGTGAGCAAAAACAGGAAGGCAAAATGCCGCAAAAAAGGGAAT
AAGGGCGACACGGAAATGTTGAATACTCAT
